Addgene plasmid #216222: GPR_control
Purpose: GFP P2A RFP control reporter
Depositing lab: Rebecca Voorhees. Publication: Coupled protein quality control during nonsense-mediated mRNA decay. Inglis AJ, Guna A, Galvez-Merchan A, Pal A, Esantsi TK, Keys HR, Frenkel EM, Oania R, Weissman JS, Voorhees RM. J Cell Sci. 2023 May 15;136(10):jcs261216. doi: 10.1242/jcs.261216. Epub 2023 May 23. PubMed 37218462.
Backbone
  Vector backbone: pcDNA5
  Total vector size (bp): 6546
  Vector type: Mammalian Expression
Growth in bacteria
  Bacterial resistance: Ampicillin, 100 μg/mL
  Growth temperature: 37°C
  Growth strain: NEB Stable
  Copy number: High Copy
Gene/Insert
  Gene/Insert name: GFP P2A RFP_stop
  Species: H. sapiens (human)
Terms and licenses: Academic/Nonprofit Terms; Industry Terms: Not Available to Industry
How to cite: GPR_control was a gift from Rebecca Voorhees (Addgene plasmid # 216222 ; http://n2t.net/addgene:216222 ; RRID:Addgene_216222)
