[The description below was written by a language model from this plasmid's Addgene catalogue record and pLannotate feature annotations shown in this document.]
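Description:
GPR_control is a mammalian expression plasmid built on a pcDNA5 backbone and carries a dual-fluorescent reporter described as GFP P2A RFP_stop. It is propagated in E. coli through a high-copy ColE1/pUC-type origin, with selection by an ampicillin resistance gene (β-lactamase) under its own promoter. The catalogue lists a total size of 6546 bp. The sequenced record used for annotation is 6,536 nt, a small discrepancy that the record does not explain.

The reporter is driven by the CMV immediate-early enhancer and promoter. Short tet operator-like fragments were annotated immediately downstream, which is consistent with a tetracycline-regulatable CMV/TetO arrangement, though the catalogue does not state this explicitly. The open reading frame consists of an EGFP-type green fluorescent protein followed by an mRFP-family red fluorescent protein, and it terminates at a bGH polyadenylation signal. The gap between the two coding sequences presumably holds the P2A peptide named in the record, although the P2A was not annotated as a feature. A 2A sequence causes ribosomal skipping, so both fluorophores are produced as separate proteins from a single mRNA. The ratio of the two signals can therefore report on events that affect one protein relative to the other.

Downstream of the reporter, an FRT site directly precedes a hygromycin resistance gene with an SV40 poly(A) signal and no complete promoter of its own. This layout typically allows FLP-mediated integration into a genomic FRT landing site, which activates hygromycin selection. The plasmid is described as the control reporter and comes from work on protein quality control coupled to nonsense-mediated mRNA decay. It presumably serves as the baseline for comparison with decay-targeted reporter variants.
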