Features (pLannotate 1.2.2; 22 found; start..end, strand, type, name):
     53..105     -  misc_feature   bom (fragment): basis of mobility region from pBR322
    260..639     +  enhancer       CMV enhancer: human cytomegalovirus immediate early enhancer
    640..843     +  promoter       CMV promoter: human cytomegalovirus (CMV) immediate early promoter
    845..864     +  promoter       PLtetO-1 promoter (fragment): modified phage lambda PL promoter with tet operator sites (Lutz and Bujard, 1997)
    866..885     +  promoter       PLtetO-1 promoter (fragment): modified phage lambda PL promoter with tet operator sites (Lutz and Bujard, 1997)
    893..926     +  promoter       TRE3GV promoter (fragment): 3rd-generation Tet-responsive promoter that can be activated by binding of Tet-On® 3G, optimized for retroviral and lentiviral vectors
   1023..1706    +  CDS            (3-F)Tyr-EGFP: (3-F)Tyr-EGFP is a basic (constitutively fluorescent) green fluorescent protein published in 2004, derived from Aequorea victoria.
   1770..2462    +  CDS            mRFP1.5: mRFP1.5 is a fluorescent protein published in 2004, derived from Discosoma sp.. It is reported to be a monomer.
   2519..2743    +  polyA_signal   bGH poly(A) signal: bovine growth hormone polyadenylation signal
   2747..2768    +  promoter       SV40 promoter (fragment): SV40 enhancer and early promoter
   2789..3022    +  rep_origin     f1 ori (fragment) (sequence partly withheld): f1 bacteriophage origin of replication; arrow indicates direction of (+) strand synthesis
   3027..3074    +  protein_bind   FRT: FLP-mediated recombination occurs in the 8-bp core sequence TCTAGAAA (Turan and Bode, 2011). FLP recombinase from the Saccharomyces cerevisiae 2μ plasmid
   3082..4104    +  CDS            HygR: aminoglycoside phosphotransferase from E. coli; aph(4)-Ia; confers resistance to hygromycin
   4114..4239    +  CDS            ble (fragment): BLE_KLEPN - Experimental evidence at protein level: Swiss-Prot protein existence level 1. Binding protein with a strong affinity to the bleomycin family of antibiotics. Binds to CL990; an antimitotic-antibiotic compound. From Klebsiella pneumoniae.
   4234..4355    +  polyA_signal   SV40 poly(A) signal: SV40 polyadenylation signal
   4428..4444    -  protein_bind   lac operator: The lac repressor binds to the lac operator to inhibit transcription in E. coli. This inhibition can be relieved by adding lactose or isopropyl-β-D-thiogalactopyranoside (IPTG). lac repressor encoded by lacI
   4452..4482    -  promoter       lac promoter: promoter for the E. coli lac operon
   4497..4518    -  protein_bind   CAP binding site: CAP binding activates transcription in the presence of cAMP. E. coli catabolite activator protein
   4531..4623    -  CDS            lacI (fragment): lac repressor; lacI; The lac repressor binds to the lac operator to inhibit transcription in E. coli. This inhibition can be relieved by adding lactose or isopropyl-β-D-thiogalactopyranoside (IPTG).
   4806..5394    -  rep_origin     ori: high-copy-number ColE1/pMB1/pBR322/pUC origin of replication
   5565..6425    -  CDS            AmpR: β-lactamase; bla; confers resistance to ampicillin, carbenicillin, and related antibiotics
   6426..6530    -  promoter       AmpR promoter: bla
>Addgene plasmid #216222 | GPR_control | addgene full sequence | sequence record 429917 | Addgene NGS Result
TCCCCGAAAAGTGCCACCTGACGTCGACGGATCGGGAGATCTCCCGATCCCCTATGGTGCACTCTCAGTA
CAATCTGCTCTGATGCCGCATAGTTAAGCCAGTATCTGCTCCCTGCTTGTGTGTTGGAGGTCGCTGAGTA
GTGCGCGAGCAAAATTTAAGCTACAACAAGGCAAGGCTTGACCGACAATTGCATGAAGAATCTGCTTAGG
GTTAGGCGTTTTGCGCTGCTTCGCGATGTACGGGCCAGATATACGCGTTGACATTGATTATTGACTAGTT
ATTAATAGTAATCAATTACGGGGTCATTAGTTCATAGCCCATATATGGAGTTCCGCGTTACATAACTTAC
GGTAAATGGCCCGCCTGGCTGACCGCCCAACGACCCCCGCCCATTGACGTCAATAATGACGTATGTTCCC
ATAGTAACGCCAATAGGGACTTTCCATTGACGTCAATGGGTGGAGTATTTACGGTAAACTGCCCACTTGG
CAGTACATCAAGTGTATCATATGCCAAGTACGCCCCCTATTGACGTCAATGACGGTAAATGGCCCGCCTG
GCATTATGCCCAGTACATGACCTTATGGGACTTTCCTACTTGGCAGTACATCTACGTATTAGTCATCGCT
ATTACCATGGTGATGCGGTTTTGGCAGTACATCAATGGGCGTGGATAGCGGTTTGACTCACGGGGATTTC
CAAGTCTCCACCCCATTGACGTCAATGGGAGTTTGTTTTGGCACCAAAATCAACGGGACTTTCCAAAATG
TCGTAACAACTCCGCCCCATTGACGCAAATGGGCGGTAGGCGTGTACGGTGGGAGGTCTATATAAGCAGA
GCTCTCCCTATCAGTGATAGAGATCTCCCTATCAGTGATAGAGATCGTCGACGAGCTCGTTTAGTGAACC
GTCAGATCGCCTGGAGACGCCATCCACGCTGTTTTGACCTCCATAGAAGACACCGGGACCGATCCAGCCT
CCGGACTCTAGCGTTTAAACTTAAGCTTACGGTACCATGGTGTCTAAAGGTGAAGAACTTTTTACGGGTG
TCGTCCCCATCCTGGTTGAATTGGACGGAGACGTGAATGGCCATAAATTTTCAGTGAGCGGTGAAGGAGA
GGGAGACGCCACTTACGGTAAACTTACCTTGAAATTTATCTGCACTACCGGGAAACTGCCCGTACCCTGG
CCGACGCTCGTAACAACGCTTACCTACGGCGTGCAATGTTTTAGCAGATACCCAGACCATATGAAGCAGC
ACGATTTTTTCAAGAGTGCAATGCCTGAGGGGTACGTACAGGAAAGGACGATCTTTTTCAAAGACGATGG
TAATTATAAAACGCGGGCTGAGGTTAAATTTGAAGGAGACACGCTCGTGAATCGAATAGAGCTGAAGGGA
ATCGACTTCAAGGAAGACGGTAACATCCTGGGCCATAAACTCGAATATAATTACAATTCACACAACGTCT
ATATCATGGCAGATAAACAGAAGAATGGCATCAAAGTCAATTTTAAGATCCGGCATAATATCGAGGACGG
ATCAGTACAGCTTGCCGACCATTACCAACAGAATACACCGATAGGAGACGGTCCCGTCCTCTTGCCAGAT
AATCACTATTTGAGCACACAATCCGCTCTTTCTAAAGATCCGAATGAAAAGCGCGATCATATGGTCTTGA
AAGAGTTCGTCACTGCCGCCGGCATAACCGGCGGATCCGCCGGAAGCGGAGCTACTAACTTCAGCCTGCT
GAAGCAGGCTGGAGACGTGGAGGAGAACCCTGGACCTGGCACCGGTTCCAACATGGCGATTATCAAGGAA
TTCATGAGGTTCAAAGTTCACATGGAGGGATCTGTAAACGGCCACGAGTTCGAAATCGAGGGAGAGGGGG
AGGGTCGACCATATGAAGGAACACAGACCGCTAAATTGAAGGTTACTAAAGGTGGACCACTTCCTTTCGC
ATGGGACATTCTTAGCCCCCAGTTTATGTATGGTTCCAAGGCGTATGTCAAACATCCCGCAGACATTCCT
GATTACCTTAAACTGAGTTTTCCAGAGGGGTTCAAATGGGAGCGCGTCATGAACTTTGAAGATGGGGGCG
TTGTTACAGTGACTCAGGACTCTTCTTTGCAAGATGGAGAGTTTATATATAAGGTGAAACTTCGCGGAAC
CAACTTCCCAAGCGATGGCCCAGTCATGCAGAAGAAAACTATGGGTTGGGAAGCCAGTAGCGAGCGGATG
TACCCAGAGGACGGCGCACTTAAGGGTGAGATTAAGCAGCGGCTGAAACTCAAAGACGGAGGCCATTATG
ACGCGGAAGTTAAAACGACGTACAAAGCTAAAAAGCCTGTCCAATTGCCAGGCGCGTACAATGTCAATAT
TAAATTGGACATTACCAGTCACAACGAAGATTACACAATAGTGGAGCAATACGAACGCGCAGAGGGACGC
CATTCAACAGGGTAAGCGGCCGCTACTCGAGTCTAGAGGGCCCGTTTAAACCCGCTGATCAGCCTCGACT
GTGCCTTCTAGTTGCCAGCCATCTGTTGTTTGCCCCTCCCCCGTGCCTTCCTTGACCCTGGAAGGTGCCA
CTCCCACTGTCCTTTCCTAATAAAATGAGGAAATTGCATCGCATTGTCTGAGTAGGTGTCATTCTATTCT
GGGGGGTGGGGTGGGGCAGGACAGCAAGGGGGAGGATTGGGAAGACAATAGCAGGCATGCTGGGGATGCG
GTGGGCTCTATGGCTTCTGAGGCGGAAAGAACCAGCTGGGGCTCTAGGGGGTATCCCC
[124 nt withheld, positions 2789-2912]
C
[91 nt withheld, positions 2914-3004]
AGGGTGATGGTTCACGTACCTAGAAGTTCCTATTCCGAAGTTCCTATTCTCTAGAAAGTATAGGAACTTC
CTTGGCCAAAAAGCCTGAACTCACCGCGACGTCTGTCGAGAAGTTTCTGATCGAAAAGTTCGACAGCGTC
TCCGACCTGATGCAGCTCTCGGAGGGCGAAGAATCTCGTGCTTTCAGCTTCGATGTAGGAGGGCGTGGAT
ATGTCCTGCGGGTAAATAGCTGCGCCGATGGTTTCTACAAAGATCGTTATGTTTATCGGCACTTTGCATC
GGCCGCGCTCCCGATTCCGGAAGTGCTTGACATTGGGGAATTCAGCGAGAGCCTGACCTATTGCATCTCC
CGCCGTGCACAGGGTGTCACGTTGCAAGACCTGCCTGAAACCGAACTGCCCGCTGTTCTGCAGCCGGTCG
CGGAGGCCATGGATGCGATCGCTGCGGCCGATCTTAGCCAGACGAGCGGGTTCGGCCCATTCGGACCGCA
AGGAATCGGTCAATACACTACATGGCGTGATTTCATATGCGCGATTGCTGATCCCCATGTGTATCACTGG
CAAACTGTGATGGACGACACCGTCAGTGCGTCCGTCGCGCAGGCTCTCGATGAGCTGATGCTTTGGGCCG
AGGACTGCCCCGAAGTCCGGCACCTCGTGCACGCGGATTTCGGCTCCAACAATGTCCTGACGGACAATGG
CCGCATAACAGCGGTCATTGACTGGAGCGAGGCGATGTTCGGGGATTCCCAATACGAGGTCGCCAACATC
TTCTTCTGGAGGCCGTGGTTGGCTTGTATGGAGCAGCAGACGCGCTACTTCGAGCGGAGGCATCCGGAGC
TTGCAGGATCGCCGCGGCTCCGGGCGTATATGCTCCGCATTGGTCTTGACCAACTCTATCAGAGCTTGGT
TGACGGCAATTTCGATGATGCAGCTTGGGCGCAGGGTCGATGCGACGCAATCGTCCGATCCGGAGCCGGG
ACTGTCGGGCGTACACAAATCGCCCGCAGAAGCGCGGCCGTCTGGACCGATGGCTGTGTAGAAGTACTCG
CCGATAGTGGAAACCGACGCCCCAGCACTCGTCCGAGGGCAAAGGAATAGCACGTACTACGAGATTTCGA
TTCCACCGCCGCCTTCTATGAAAGGTTGGGCTTCGGAATCGTTTTCCGGGACGCCGGCTGGATGATCCTC
CAGCGCGGGGATCTCATGCTGGAGTTCTTCGCCCACCCCAACTTGTTTATTGCAGCTTATAATGGTTACA
AATAAAGCAATAGCATCACAAATTTCACAAATAAAGCATTTTTTTCACTGCATTCTAGTTGTGGTTTGTC
CAAACTCATCAATGTATCTTATCATGTCTGTATACCGTCGACCTCTAGCTAGAGCTTGGCGTAATCATGG
TCATAGCTGTTTCCTGTGTGAAATTGTTATCCGCTCACAATTCCACACAACATACGAGCCGGAAGCATAA
AGTGTAAAGCCTGGGGTGCCTAATGAGTGAGCTAACTCACATTAATTGCGTTGCGCTCACTGCCCGCTTT
CCAGTCGGGAAACCTGTCGTGCCAGCTGCATTAATGAATCGGCCAACGCGCGGGGAGAGGCGGTTTGCGT
ATTGGGCGCTCTTCCGCTTCCTCGCTCACTGACTCGCTGCGCTCGGTCGTTCGGCTGCGGCGAGCGGTAT
CAGCTCACTCAAAGGCGGTAATACGGTTATCCACAGAATCAGGGGATAACGCAGGAAAGAACATGTGAGC
AAAAGGCCAGCAAAAGGCCAGGAACCGTAAAAAGGCCGCGTTGCTGGCGTTTTTCCATAGGCTCCGCCCC
CCTGACGAGCATCACAAAAATCGACGCTCAAGTCAGAGGTGGCGAAACCCGACAGGACTATAAAGATACC
AGGCGTTTCCCCCTGGAAGCTCCCTCGTGCGCTCTCCTGTTCCGACCCTGCCGCTTACCGGATACCTGTC
CGCCTTTCTCCCTTCGGGAAGCGTGGCGCTTTCTCATAGCTCACGCTGTAGGTATCTCAGTTCGGTGTAG
GTCGTTCGCTCCAAGCTGGGCTGTGTGCACGAACCCCCCGTTCAGCCCGACCGCTGCGCCTTATCCGGTA
ACTATCGTCTTGAGTCCAACCCGGTAAGACACGACTTATCGCCACTGGCAGCAGCCACTGGTAACAGGAT
TAGCAGAGCGAGGTATGTAGGCGGTGCTACAGAGTTCTTGAAGTGGTGGCCTAACTACGGCTACACTAGA
AGAACAGTATTTGGTATCTGCGCTCTGCTGAAGCCAGTTACCTTCGGAAAAAGAGTTGGTAGCTCTTGAT
CCGGCAAACAAACCACCGCTGGTAGCGGTGGTTTTTTTGTTTGCAAGCAGCAGATTACGCGCAGAAAAAA
AGGATCTCAAGAAGATCCTTTGATCTTTTCTACGGGGTCTGACGCTCAGTGGAACGAAAACTCACGTTAA
GGGATTTTGGTCATGAGATTATCAAAAAGGATCTTCACCTAGATCCTTTTAAATTAAAAATGAAGTTTTA
AATCAATCTAAAGTATATATGAGTAAACTTGGTCTGACAGTTACCAATGCTTAATCAGTGAGGCACCTAT
CTCAGCGATCTGTCTATTTCGTTCATCCATAGTTGCCTGACTCCCCGTCGTGTAGATAACTACGATACGG
GAGGGCTTACCATCTGGCCCCAGTGCTGCAATGATACCGCGAGACCCACGCTCACCGGCTCCAGATTTAT
CAGCAATAAACCAGCCAGCCGGAAGGGCCGAGCGCAGAAGTGGTCCTGCAACTTTATCCGCCTCCATCCA
GTCTATTAATTGTTGCCGGGAAGCTAGAGTAAGTAGTTCGCCAGTTAATAGTTTGCGCAACGTTGTTGCC
ATTGCTACAGGCATCGTGGTGTCACGCTCGTCGTTTGGTATGGCTTCATTCAGCTCCGGTTCCCAACGAT
CAAGGCGAGTTACATGATCCCCCATGTTGTGCAAAAAAGCGGTTAGCTCCTTCGGTCCTCCGATCGTTGT
CAGAAGTAAGTTGGCCGCAGTGTTATCACTCATGGTTATGGCAGCACTGCATAATTCTCTTACTGTCATG
CCATCCGTAAGATGCTTTTCTGTGACTGGTGAGTACTCAACCAAGTCATTCTGAGAATAGTGTATGCGGC
GACCGAGTTGCTCTTGCCCGGCGTCAATACGGGATAATACCGCGCCACATAGCAGAACTTTAAAAGTGCT
CATCATTGGAAAACGTTCTTCGGGGCGAAAACTCTCAAGGATCTTACCGCTGTTGAGATCCAGTTCGATG
TAACCCACTCGTGCACCCAACTGATCTTCAGCATCTTTTACTTTCACCAGCGTTTCTGGGTGAGCAAAAA
CAGGAAGGCAAAATGCCGCAAAAAAGGGAATAAGGGCGACACGGAAATGTTGAATACTCATACTCTTCCT
TTTTCAATATTATTGAAGCATTTATCAGGGTTATTGTCTCATGAGCGGATACATATTTGAATGTATTTAG
AAAAATAAACAAATAGGGGTTCCGCGCACATT
